Addgene plasmid #213112: pLV-EF1a-mCherry-MinD-IRES-Puro
Purpose: Expression of mCherry-MinD in mammalian cells
Depositing lab: Scott Coyle. Depositing organization: University of Wisconsin, Madison. Publication: A programmable reaction-diffusion system for spatiotemporal cell signaling circuit design. Rajasekaran R, Chang CC, Weix EWZ, Galateo TM, Coyle SM. Cell. 2023 Dec 27:S0092-8674(23)01339-9. doi: 10.1016/j.cell.2023.12.007. PubMed 38181787.
Backbone
  Vector backbone: pLV-EF1a
  Backbone size w/o insert (bp): 8699
  Total vector size (bp): 10253
  Vector type: Mammalian Expression, Lentiviral
  Selectable markers: Puromycin
Growth in bacteria
  Bacterial resistance: Ampicillin, 100 μg/mL
  Growth temperature: 37°C
  Growth strain: NEB Stable
  Copy number: High Copy
Gene/Insert
  Gene/Insert name: mCherry-MinD
  Species: Escherichia coli
  Insert size (bp): 1554
  Entrez Gene: minD (a.k.a. b1175, ECK1163, minB)
  Promoter: EF1a
  Cloning method: Gibson Cloning
  Sequencing primers: 5′ EF1a_F (TCAAGCCTCAGACAGTGGTTC); 3′ EF1a_R (TAGAGGGAAACCGTTGCTAGC)
Terms and licenses: Academic/Nonprofit Terms; Industry Terms: Not Available to Industry
How to cite: pLV-EF1a-mCherry-MinD-IRES-Puro was a gift from Scott Coyle (Addgene plasmid # 213112 ; http://n2t.net/addgene:213112 ; RRID:Addgene_213112)
