[The description below was written by a language model from this plasmid's Addgene catalogue record and pLannotate feature annotations shown in this document.]
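Description:
pLV-EF1a-mCherry-MinD-IRES-Puro is a 10.25 kb HIV-1-derived lentiviral transfer plasmid built on the pLV-EF1a backbone for constitutive expression of a fluorescently tagged bacterial protein in mammalian cells. It is propagated in E. coli through a high-copy ColE1/pUC-type origin with ampicillin selection (AmpR, β-lactamase); the recommended recombination-deficient host strain reflects the repeated LTR sequences. The viral portion carries the elements needed for packaging and transduction: HIV-1 LTR sequences at both ends (both annotated as truncated, each preceded by sequence annotated as nef fragments), the Ψ packaging signal with an adjoining gag fragment, the Rev response element for nuclear export of the genomic RNA, and the cPPT/CTS. No viral structural or enzymatic genes are intact, so packaging functions must be supplied from separate plasmids.

Between the LTRs, the human EF-1α core promoter with its intron A drives a single bicistronic transcript. The first cistron is mCherry placed upstream of E. coli minD, giving an N-terminally red-tagged MinD, the membrane-associated ATPase of the Min system that oscillates between cell poles to position the bacterial division site. An EMCV IRES then allows translation of puromycin N-acetyltransferase from the same mRNA, so that puromycin-resistant cells also express the fusion, and a WPRE downstream enhances transcript stability and expression. The record gives the purpose as expression of mCherry-MinD in mammalian cells, and the associated publication concerns a programmable reaction-diffusion system for spatiotemporal signaling circuit design. This suggests use for generating stable cell lines in which MinD dynamics can be imaged, although partner components such as MinE are not part of this construct.
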