Features (pLannotate 1.2.2; 24 found; start..end, strand, type, name):
    377..634     +  LTR            5' LTR (truncated): truncated 5' long terminal repeat (LTR) from HIV-1
    681..806     +  misc_feature   HIV-1 Ψ: packaging signal of human immunodeficiency virus type 1
    790..1128    +  CDS            HIV-1 gag (fragment): gag protein from human immunodeficiency virus 1; gag
   1303..1536    +  misc_feature   RRE: The Rev response element (RRE) of HIV-1 allows for Rev-dependent mRNA export from the nucleus to the cytoplasm.
   1913..2013    +  CDS            Rev (fragment): human immunodeficiency virus 1 (HIV-1) Rev protein; rev; enhances nuclear export of unspliced and incompletely spliced viral mRNAs
   2028..2143    +  misc_feature   cPPT/CTS: central polypurine tract and central termination sequence of HIV-1 (lacking the first T)
   2221..2432    +  promoter       EF-1α core promoter: core promoter for human elongation factor EF-1α
   2433..3371    +  intron         EF-1α intron A: intron upstream of the start codon of human EF-1α
   3393..4100    +  CDS            mCherry: mCherry is a basic (constitutively fluorescent) red fluorescent protein published in 2004, derived from Discosoma sp.. It is reported to be a very rapidly-maturing monomer with low acid sensitivity.
   4134..4943    +  CDS            minD: MIND_ECOLI - Experimental evidence at protein level: Swiss-Prot protein existence level 1. ATPase required for the correct placement of the division site. Cell division inhibitors MinC and MinD act in concert to form an inhibitor capable of blocking formation of the polar Z ring septums. Rapidly oscillates between the poles of the cell to destabilize FtsZ filaments that have formed before they mature into polar Z rings. From Escherichia coli (strain K12).
   5035..5596    +  misc_feature   IRES: internal ribosome entry site (IRES) of the encephalomyocarditis virus (EMCV)
   5599..6198    +  CDS            PuroR: puromycin N-acetyltransferase; pac from Streptomyces alboniger; confers resistance to puromycin
   6222..6810    +  misc_feature   WPRE: woodchuck hepatitis virus posttranscriptional regulatory element
   6827..7345    +  CDS            nef (fragment): NEF_HV1BR - Experimental evidence at protein level: Swiss-Prot protein existence level 1. Extracellular Nef protein targets CD4(+) T-lymphocytes for apoptosis by interacting with CXCR4 surface receptors (PubMed:14990729). From Human immunodeficiency virus type 1 group M subtype B (isolate BRU/LAI) (HIV-1).
   7393..7650    +  LTR            5' LTR (truncated): truncated 5' long terminal repeat (LTR) from HIV-1
   7802..7818    -  protein_bind   lac operator: The lac repressor binds to the lac operator to inhibit transcription in E. coli. This inhibition can be relieved by adding lactose or isopropyl-β-D-thiogalactopyranoside (IPTG). lac repressor encoded by lacI
   7826..7856    -  promoter       lac promoter: promoter for the E. coli lac operon
   7871..7892    -  protein_bind   CAP binding site: CAP binding activates transcription in the presence of cAMP. E. coli catabolite activator protein
   7905..7997    -  CDS            lacI (fragment): lac repressor; lacI; The lac repressor binds to the lac operator to inhibit transcription in E. coli. This inhibition can be relieved by adding lactose or isopropyl-β-D-thiogalactopyranoside (IPTG).
   8180..8768    -  rep_origin     ori: high-copy-number ColE1/pMB1/pBR322/pUC origin of replication
   8939..9799    -  CDS            AmpR: β-lactamase; bla; confers resistance to ampicillin, carbenicillin, and related antibiotics
   9800..9904    -  promoter       AmpR promoter: bla
   9952..10086   +  polyA_signal   SV40 poly(A) signal: SV40 polyadenylation signal
  10253..329     +  CDS            nef (fragment) (across the origin): NEF_HV1BR - Experimental evidence at protein level: Swiss-Prot protein existence level 1. Extracellular Nef protein targets CD4(+) T-lymphocytes for apoptosis by interacting with CXCR4 surface receptors (PubMed:14990729). From Human immunodeficiency virus type 1 group M subtype B (isolate BRU/LAI) (HIV-1).
>Addgene plasmid #213112 | pLV-EF1a-mCherry-MinD-IRES-Puro | addgene full sequence | sequence record 497476 | Addgene NGS Result
TGGAAGGGCTAATTCACTCCCAAAGAAGACAAGATATCCTTGATCTGTGGATCTACCACACACAAGGCTA
CTTCCCTGATTAGCAGAACTACACACCAGGGCCAGGGGTCAGATATCCACTGACCTTTGGATGGTGCTAC
AAGCTAGTACCAGTTGAGCCAGATAAGGTAGAAGAGGCCAATAAAGGAGAGAACACCAGCTTGTTACACC
CTGTGAGCCTGCATGGGATGGATGACCCGGAGAGAGAAGTGTTAGAGTGGAGGTTTGACAGCCGCCTAGC
ATTTCATCACGTGGCCCGAGAGCTGCATCCGGAGTACTTCAAGAACTGCTGATATCGAGCTTGCTACAAG
GGACTTTCCGCTGGGGACTTTCCAGGGAGGCGTGGCCTGGGCGGGACTGGGGAGTGGCGAGCCCTCAGAT
CCTGCATATAAGCAGCTGCTTTTTGCCTGTACTGGGTCTCTCTGGTTAGACCAGATCTGAGCCTGGGAGC
TCTCTGGCTAACTAGGGAACCCACTGCTTAAGCCTCAATAAAGCTTGCCTTGAGTGCTTCAAGTAGTGTG
TGCCCGTCTGTTGTGTGACTCTGGTAACTAGAGATCCCTCAGACCCTTTTAGTCAGTGTGGAAAATCTCT
AGCAGTGGCGCCCGAACAGGGACTTGAAAGCGAAAGGGAAACCAGAGGAGCTCTCTCGACGCAGGACTCG
GCTTGCTGAAGCGCGCACGGCAAGAGGCGAGGGGCGGCGACTGGTGAGTACGCCAAAAATTTTGACTAGC
GGAGGCTAGAAGGAGAGAGATGGGTGCGAGAGCGTCAGTATTAAGCGGGGGAGAATTAGATCGCGATGGG
AAAAAATTCGGTTAAGGCCAGGGGGAAAGAAAAAATATAAATTAAAACATATAGTATGGGCAAGCAGGGA
GCTAGAACGATTCGCAGTTAATCCTGGCCTGTTAGAAACATCAGAAGGCTGTAGACAAATACTGGGACAG
CTACAACCATCCCTTCAGACAGGATCAGAAGAACTTAGATCATTATATAATACAGTAGCAACCCTCTATT
GTGTGCATCAAAGGATAGAGATAAAAGACACCAAGGAAGCTTTAGACAAGATAGAGGAAGAGCAAAACAA
AAGTAAGACCACCGCACAGCAAGCGGCCGGCCGCTGATCTTCAGACCTGGAGGAGGAGATATGAGGGACA
ATTGGAGAAGTGAATTATATAAATATAAAGTAGTAAAAATTGAACCATTAGGAGTAGCACCCACCAAGGC
AAAGAGAAGAGTGGTGCAGAGAGAAAAAAGAGCAGTGGGAATAGGAGCTTTGTTCCTTGGGTTCTTGGGA
GCAGCAGGAAGCACTATGGGCGCAGCGTCAATGACGCTGACGGTACAGGCCAGACAATTATTGTCTGGTA
TAGTGCAGCAGCAGAACAATTTGCTGAGGGCTATTGAGGCGCAACAGCATCTGTTGCAACTCACAGTCTG
GGGCATCAAGCAGCTCCAGGCAAGAATCCTGGCTGTGGAAAGATACCTAAAGGATCAACAGCTCCTGGGG
ATTTGGGGTTGCTCTGGAAAACTCATTTGCACCACTGCTGTGCCTTGGAATGCTAGTTGGAGTAATAAAT
CTCTGGAACAGATTTGGAATCACACGACCTGGATGGAGTGGGACAGAGAAATTAACAATTACACAAGCTT
AATACACTCCTTAATTGAAGAATCGCAAAACCAGCAAGAAAAGAATGAACAAGAATTATTGGAATTAGAT
AAATGGGCAAGTTTGTGGAATTGGTTTAACATAACAAATTGGCTGTGGTATATAAAATTATTCATAATGA
TAGTAGGAGGCTTGGTAGGTTTAAGAATAGTTTTTGCTGTACTTTCTATAGTGAATAGAGTTAGGCAGGG
ATATTCACCATTATCGTTTCAGACCCACCTCCCAACCCCGAGGGGACCCGACAGGCCCGAAGGAATAGAA
GAAGAAGGTGGAGAGAGAGACAGAGACAGATCCATTCGATTAGTGAACGGATCTCGACGGTATCGCCTTT
AAAAGAAAAGGGGGGATTGGGGGGTACAGTGCAGGGGAAAGAATAGTAGACATAATAGCAACAGACATAC
AAACTAAAGAATTACAAAAACAAATTACAAAAATTCAAAATTTTCGGGTTTATTACAGGGACAGCAGAGA
TCCAGTTTATCGATGAGGCCCTTTCGTCTTCACTCGAGGTGCCCGTCAGTGGGCAGAGCGCACATCGCCC
ACAGTCCCCGAGAAGTTGGGGGGAGGGGTCGGCAATTGAACCGGTGCCTAGAGAAGGTGGCGCGGGGTAA
ACTGGGAAAGTGATGTCGTGTACTGGCTCCGCCTTTTTCCCGAGGGTGGGGGAGAACCGTATATAAGTGC
AGTAGTCGCCGTGAACGTTCTTTTTCGCAACGGGTTTGCCGCCAGAACACAGGTAAGTGCCGTGTGTGGT
TCCCGCGGGCCTGGCCTCTTTACGGGTTATGGCCCTTGCGTGCCTTGAATTACTTCCACCTGGCTGCAGT
ACGTGATTCTTGATCCCGAGCTTCGGGTTGGAAGTGGGTGGGAGAGTTCGAGGCCTTGCGCTTAAGGAGC
CCCTTCGCCTCGTGCTTGAGTTGAGGCCTGGCCTGGGCGCTGGGGCCGCCGCGTGCGAATCTGGTGGCAC
CTTCGCGCCTGTCTCGCTGCTTTCGATAAGTCTCTAGCCATTTAAAATTTTTGATGACCTGCTGCGACGC
TTTTTTTCTGGCAAGATAGTCTTGTAAATGCGGGCCAAGATCTGCACACTGGTATTTCGGTTTTTGGGGC
CGCGGGCGGCGACGGGGCCCGTGCGTCCCAGCGCACATGTTCGGCGAGGCGGGGCCTGCGAGCGCGGCCA
CCGAGAATCGGACGGGGGTAGTCTCAAGCTGGCCGGCCTGCTCTGGTGCCTGGCCTCGCGCCGCCGTGTA
TCGCCCCGCCCTGGGCGGCAAGGCTGGCCCGGTCGGCACCAGTTGCGTGAGCGGAAAGATGGCCGCTTCC
CGGCCCTGCTGCAGGGAGCTCAAAATGGAGGACGCGGCGCTCGGGAGAGCGGGCGGGTGAGTCACCCACA
CAAAGGAAAAGGGCCTTTCCGTCCTCAGCCGTCGCTTCATGTGACTCCACGGAGTACCGGGCGCCGTCCA
GGCACCTCGATTAGTTCTCGAGCTTTTGGAGTACGTCGTCTTTAGGTTGGGGGGAGGGGTTTTATGCGAT
GGAGTTTCCCCACACTGAGTGGGTGGAGACTGAAGTTAGGCCAGCTTGGCACTTGATGTAATTCTCCTTG
GAATTTGCCCTTTTTGAGTTTGGATCTTGGTTCATTCTCAAGCCTCAGACAGTGGTTCAAAGTTTTTTTC
TTCCATTTCAGGTGTCGTGAGGATCCGCCACCATGGTGAGCAAGGGCGAGGAGGATAACATGGCCATCAT
CAAGGAGTTCATGCGCTTCAAGGTGCACATGGAGGGCTCCGTGAACGGCCACGAGTTCGAGATCGAGGGC
GAGGGCGAGGGCCGCCCCTACGAGGGCACCCAGACCGCCAAGCTGAAGGTGACCAAGGGTGGCCCCCTGC
CCTTCGCCTGGGACATCCTGTCCCCTCAGTTCATGTACGGCTCCAAGGCCTACGTGAAGCACCCCGCCGA
CATCCCCGACTACTTGAAGCTGTCCTTCCCCGAGGGCTTCAAGTGGGAGCGCGTGATGAACTTCGAGGAC
GGCGGCGTGGTGACCGTGACCCAGGACTCCTCCCTGCAGGACGGCGAGTTCATCTACAAGGTGAAGCTGC
GCGGCACCAACTTCCCCTCCGACGGCCCCGTAATGCAGAAGAAGACCATGGGCTGGGAGGCCTCCTCCGA
GCGGATGTACCCCGAGGACGGCGCCCTGAAGGGCGAGATCAAGCAGAGGCTGAAGCTGAAGGACGGCGGC
CACTACGACGCTGAGGTCAAGACCACCTACAAGGCCAAGAAGCCCGTGCAGCTGCCCGGCGCCTACAACG
TCAACATCAAGTTGGACATCACCTCCCACAACGAGGACTACACCATCGTGGAACAGTACGAACGCGCCGA
GGGCCGCCACTCCACCGGCGGCATGGACGAGCTGTACAAGGACAGCGCCGGAAGTGCTGGCTCTGCGGGT
ACCATGGCCCGCATAATAGTTGTGACTTCAGGTAAGGGCGGAGTTGGAAAAACCACATCCAGCGCAGCCA
TAGCTACCGGCCTCGCACAGAAAGGCAAGAAAACTGTGGTCATAGATTTTGATATTGGGCTCAGGAACCT
GGACCTGATAATGGGCTGCGAACGGCGCGTTGTCTACGATTTTGTCAATGTCATCCAAGGCGACGCGACT
CTTAATCAGGCACTTATAAAAGATAAACGAACCGAAAACTTGTATATTCTTCCTGCCTCACAAACGCGGG
ACAAAGACGCGCTCACCAGGGAGGGTGTCGCAAAAGTTTTGGATGACTTGAAAGCGATGGACTTTGAGTT
CATAGTTTGTGACTCTCCCGCCGGTATAGAGACAGGGGCACTTATGGCACTGTACTTCGCAGATGAAGCC
ATAATCACAACTAATCCGGAGGTGTCTAGTGTGCGAGATTCAGACCGAATACTGGGGATACTCGCCAGCA
AATCACGGAGGGCAGAAAACGGGGAGGAGCCAATTAAGGAGCATCTCCTGCTTACCCGATATAACCCCGG
TCGAGTATCTCGGGGAGATATGCTTTCAATGGAAGATGTCCTCGAGATTCTGAGGATAAAACTGGTAGGC
GTTATCCCGGAAGACCAGTCCGTCCTCCGCGCATCTAATCAGGGGGAGCCTGTCATACTTGACATAAATG
CGGATGCTGGGAAAGCTTATGCCGATACGGTAGAACGGCTCCTCGGGGAAGAACGGCCCTTCCGCTTCAT
AGAGGAGGAAAAGAAGGGATTCCTTAAACGGCTGTTCGGGGGATAAGCGGCCGCTCTAGAGTCGACGGGC
CGCGGTAACAATTGTTAACTAACTTAAGCTAGCAACGGTTTCCCTCTAGCGGGATCAATTCCGCCCCCCC
CCCCTAACGTTACTGGCCGAAGCCGCTTGGAATAAGGCCGGTGTGCGTTTGTCTATATGTTATTTTCCAC
CATATTGCCGTCTTTTGGCAATGTGAGGGCCCGGAAACCTGGCCCTGTCTTCTTGACGAGCATTCCTAGG
GGTCTTTCCCCTCTCGCCAAAGGAATGCAAGGTCTGTTGAATGTCGTGAAGGAAGCAGTTCCTCTGGAAG
CTTCTTGAAGACAAACAACGTCTGTAGCGACCCTTTGCAGGCAGCGGAACCCCCCACCTGGCGACAGGTG
CCTCTGCGGCCAAAAGCCACGTGTATAAGATACACCTGCAAAGGCGGCACAACCCCAGTGCCACGTTGTG
AGTTGGATAGTTGTGGAAAGAGTCAAATGGCTCTCCTCAAGCGTATTCAACAAGGGGCTGAAGGATGCCC
AGAAGGTACCCCATTGTATGGGATCTGATCTGGGGCCTCGGTGCACATGCTTTACATGTGTTTAGTCGAG
GTTAAAAAAACGTCTAGGCCCCCCGAACCACGGGGACGTGGTTTTCCTTTGAAAAACACGATAATACCAT
GACCGAGTACAAGCCCACGGTGCGCCTCGCCACCCGCGACGACGTCCCCAGGGCCGTACGCACCCTCGCC
GCCGCGTTCGCCGACTACCCCGCCACGCGCCACACCGTCGATCCGGACCGCCACATCGAGCGGGTCACCG
AGCTGCAAGAACTCTTCCTCACGCGCGTCGGGCTCGACATCGGCAAGGTGTGGGTCGCGGACGACGGCGC
CGCGGTGGCGGTCTGGACCACGCCGGAGAGCGTCGAAGCGGGGGCGGTGTTCGCCGAGATCGGCCCGCGC
ATGGCCGAGTTGAGCGGTTCCCGGCTGGCCGCGCAGCAACAGATGGAAGGCCTCCTGGCGCCGCACCGGC
CCAAGGAGCCCGCGTGGTTCCTGGCCACCGTCGGCGTCTCGCCCGACCACCAGGGCAAGGGTCTGGGCAG
CGCCGTCGTGCTCCCCGGAGTGGAGGCGGCCGAGCGCGCCGGGGTGCCCGCCTTCCTGGAGACCTCCGCG
CCCCGCAACCTCCCCTTCTACGAGCGGCTCGGCTTCACCGTCACCGCCGACGTCGAGGTGCCCGAAGGAC
CGCGCACCTGGTGCATGACCCGCAAGCCCGGTGCCTGACCCGGGCGGGGCGCGTCTGGAACAATCAACCT
CTGGATTACAAAATTTGTGAAAGATTGACTGGTATTCTTAACTATGTTGCTCCTTTTACGCTATGTGGAT
ACGCTGCTTTAATGCCTTTGTATCATGCTATTGCTTCCCGTATGGCTTTCATTTTCTCCTCCTTGTATAA
ATCCTGGTTGCTGTCTCTTTATGAGGAGTTGTGGCCCGTTGTCAGGCAACGTGGCGTGGTGTGCACTGTG
TTTGCTGACGCAACCCCCACTGGTTGGGGCATTGCCACCACCTGTCAGCTCCTTTCCGGGACTTTCGCTT
TCCCCCTCCCTATTGCCACGGCGGAACTCATCGCCGCCTGCCTTGCCCGCTGCTGGACAGGGGCTCGGCT
GTTGGGCACTGACAATTCCGTGGTGTTGTCGGGGAAGCTGACGTCCTTTCCATGGCTGCTCGCCTGTGTT
GCCACCTGGATTCTGCGCGGGACGTCCTTCTGCTACGTCCCTTCGGCCCTCAATCCAGCGGACCTTCCTT
CCCGCGGCCTGCTGCCGGCTCTGCGGCCTCTTCCGCGTCTTCGCCTTCGCCCTCAGACGAGTCGGATCTC
CCTTTGGGCCGCCTCCCCGCCTGGAATTAATTCTGCAGTCGAGACCTAGAAAAACATGGAGCAATCACAA
GTAGCAATACAGCAGCTACCAATGCTGATTGTGCCTGGCTAGAAGCACAAGAGGAGGAGGAGGTGGGTTT
TCCAGTCACACCTCAGGTACCTTTAAGACCAATGACTTACAAGGCAGCTGTAGATCTTAGCCACTTTTTA
AAAGAAAAGAGGGGACTGGAAGGGCTAATTCACTCCCAACGAAGACAAGATATCCTTGATCTGTGGATCT
ACCACACACAAGGCTACTTCCCTGATTAGCAGAACTACACACCAGGGCCAGGGGTCAGATATCCACTGAC
CTTTGGATGGTGCTACAAGCTAGTACCAGTTGAGCCAGATAAGGTAGAAGAGGCCAATAAAGGAGAGAAC
ACCAGCTTGTTACACCCTGTGAGCCTGCATGGGATGGATGACCCGGAGAGAGAAGTGTTAGAGTGGAGGT
TTGACAGCCGCCTAGCATTTCATCACGTGGCCCGAGAGCTGCATCCGGAGTACTTCAAGAACTGCTGATA
TCGAGCTTGCTACAAGGGACTTTCCGCTGGGGACTTTCCAGGGAGGCGTGGCCTGGGCGGGACTGGGGAG
TGGCGAGCCCTCAGATCCTGCATATAAGCAGCTGCTTTTTGCCTGTACTGGGTCTCTCTGGTTAGACCAG
ATCTGAGCCTGGGAGCTCTCTGGCTAACTAGGGAACCCACTGCTTAAGCCTCAATAAAGCTTGCCTTGAG
TGCTTCAAGTAGTGTGTGCCCGTCTGTTGTGTGACTCTGGTAACTAGAGATCCCTCAGACCCTTTTAGTC
AGTGTGGAAAATCTCTAGCAGTAGTAGTTCATGTCATCTTATTATTCAGTATTTATAACTTGCAAAGAAA
TGAATATCAGAGAGTGAGAGGCCTTGACATTGCTAGCGTTTACCGTCGACCTCTAGCTAGAGCTTGGCGT
AATCATGGTCATAGCTGTTTCCTGTGTGAAATTGTTATCCGCTCACAATTCCACACAACATACGAGCCGG
AAGCATAAAGTGTAAAGCCTGGGGTGCCTAATGAGTGAGCTAACTCACATTAATTGCGTTGCGCTCACTG
CCCGCTTTCCAGTCGGGAAACCTGTCGTGCCAGCTGCATTAATGAATCGGCCAACGCGCGGGGAGAGGCG
GTTTGCGTATTGGGCGCTCTTCCGCTTCCTCGCTCACTGACTCGCTGCGCTCGGTCGTTCGGCTGCGGCG
AGCGGTATCAGCTCACTCAAAGGCGGTAATACGGTTATCCACAGAATCAGGGGATAACGCAGGAAAGAAC
ATGTGAGCAAAAGGCCAGCAAAAGGCCAGGAACCGTAAAAAGGCCGCGTTGCTGGCGTTTTTCCATAGGC
TCCGCCCCCCTGACGAGCATCACAAAAATCGACGCTCAAGTCAGAGGTGGCGAAACCCGACAGGACTATA
AAGATACCAGGCGTTTCCCCCTGGAAGCTCCCTCGTGCGCTCTCCTGTTCCGACCCTGCCGCTTACCGGA
TACCTGTCCGCCTTTCTCCCTTCGGGAAGCGTGGCGCTTTCTCATAGCTCACGCTGTAGGTATCTCAGTT
CGGTGTAGGTCGTTCGCTCCAAGCTGGGCTGTGTGCACGAACCCCCCGTTCAGCCCGACCGCTGCGCCTT
ATCCGGTAACTATCGTCTTGAGTCCAACCCGGTAAGACACGACTTATCGCCACTGGCAGCAGCCACTGGT
AACAGGATTAGCAGAGCGAGGTATGTAGGCGGTGCTACAGAGTTCTTGAAGTGGTGGCCTAACTACGGCT
ACACTAGAAGAACAGTATTTGGTATCTGCGCTCTGCTGAAGCCAGTTACCTTCGGAAAAAGAGTTGGTAG
CTCTTGATCCGGCAAACAAACCACCGCTGGTAGCGGTGGTTTTTTTGTTTGCAAGCAGCAGATTACGCGC
AGAAAAAAAGGATCTCAAGAAGATCCTTTGATCTTTTCTACGGGGTCTGACGCTCAGTGGAACGAAAACT
CACGTTAAGGGATTTTGGTCATGAGATTATCAAAAAGGATCTTCACCTAGATCCTTTTAAATTAAAAATG
AAGTTTTAAATCAATCTAAAGTATATATGAGTAAACTTGGTCTGACAGTTACCAATGCTTAATCAGTGAG
GCACCTATCTCAGCGATCTGTCTATTTCGTTCATCCATAGTTGCCTGACTCCCCGTCGTGTAGATAACTA
CGATACGGGAGGGCTTACCATCTGGCCCCAGTGCTGCAATGATACCGCGAGACCCACGCTCACCGGCTCC
AGATTTATCAGCAATAAACCAGCCAGCCGGAAGGGCCGAGCGCAGAAGTGGTCCTGCAACTTTATCCGCC
TCCATCCAGTCTATTAATTGTTGCCGGGAAGCTAGAGTAAGTAGTTCGCCAGTTAATAGTTTGCGCAACG
TTGTTGCCATTGCTACAGGCATCGTGGTGTCACGCTCGTCGTTTGGTATGGCTTCATTCAGCTCCGGTTC
CCAACGATCAAGGCGAGTTACATGATCCCCCATGTTGTGCAAAAAAGCGGTTAGCTCCTTCGGTCCTCCG
ATCGTTGTCAGAAGTAAGTTGGCCGCAGTGTTATCACTCATGGTTATGGCAGCACTGCATAATTCTCTTA
CTGTCATGCCATCCGTAAGATGCTTTTCTGTGACTGGTGAGTACTCAACCAAGTCATTCTGAGAATAGTG
TATGCGGCGACCGAGTTGCTCTTGCCCGGCGTCAATACGGGATAATACCGCGCCACATAGCAGAACTTTA
AAAGTGCTCATCATTGGAAAACGTTCTTCGGGGCGAAAACTCTCAAGGATCTTACCGCTGTTGAGATCCA
GTTCGATGTAACCCACTCGTGCACCCAACTGATCTTCAGCATCTTTTACTTTCACCAGCGTTTCTGGGTG
AGCAAAAACAGGAAGGCAAAATGCCGCAAAAAAGGGAATAAGGGCGACACGGAAATGTTGAATACTCATA
CTCTTCCTTTTTCAATATTATTGAAGCATTTATCAGGGTTATTGTCTCATGAGCGGATACATATTTGAAT
GTATTTAGAAAAATAAACAAATAGGGGTTCCGCGCACATTTCCCCGAAAAGTGCCACCTGACGTCGACGG
ATCGGGAGATCAACTTGTTTATTGCAGCTTATAATGGTTACAAATAAAGCAATAGCATCACAAATTTCAC
AAATAAAGCATTTTTTTCACTGCATTCTAGTTGTGGTTTGTCCAAACTCATCAATGTATCTTATCATGTC
TGGATCAACTGGATAACTCAAGCTAACCAAAATCATCCCAAACTTCCCACCCCATACCCTATTACCACTG
CCAATTACCTGTGGTTTCATTTACTCTAAACCTGTGATTCCTCTGAATTATTTTCATTTTAAAGAAATTG
TATTTGTTAAATATGTACTACAAACTTAGTAGT
